>Addgene plasmid #34207 | KHBD00045 | depositor partial sequence | sequence record 40774 | KHBD00045 sequence 804 bps
ATGACGGATCAACTGCTGAGCTCCACGGCCGGCGTACCGGGTGATCCACCGCCAGTTTTGGTGCCCGTAT
CAGCCACCACCGGTGGACCCTATTTGAGCGGTGGATCCGAGGGCGAGGCGGAATCATCGGAACAGCCCGT
TCTTCTAGAGCTCGGTGCCCCTCAATCGTCCAGTTGTCCGGCAGTTAGTCTCAACTACACCCTAACCGCG
GATGGAGCAGGCTTGCTGGCATATGCGCCAACTCATCCGCATAGCTACTCACCCAGCGTGATGGGTGGCT
ACGAGAAGGAAGCGCACAATATGGGTCTGTTGCCACCCACATATAGCGTTATACCTCAGCCGGTGTCGAT
GTGGCATGCTGGCCAGGTGGCCACCGGTTCGCCAGTGGGCTTGGAATGCAACAAACCCAGTGAGCTGGTA
CCTCCGCCCATGTATATGAGCTATAGCGGCGGTAGTATAGCCAATAGCACTGAGGTGGACATCGCCAAAG
AGCACAATCCCGCCTGGCGGGAGAAGGCGCTGCAAATGGAGAAGGACTATAGACGCACCGCCTGCGATCG
GGAAAGAACCAGGATGCGGGACATGAACCGAGCCTTTGACTTACTGCGCTCCAAGCTACCCATATCCAAG
CCAAATGGGAAAAAGTACTCCAAAATCGAGAGTTTGAGGATTGCCATCAACTACATTAATCACCTGCAGG
CCATGCTGCGGGAGAGCTCCGTGGGTCAAAATGGCAATGGATGCTGTGCCTGGAGCGGCGGAAGTAGTTC
ACCTTATGATAATGGCAACGATCATTGGGGAGCG
