>Addgene plasmid #34207 | KHBD00045 | addgene partial sequence | sequence record 41715 | M13-Rev 5'-CAGGAAACAGCTATGACC-3'
ATTTTATTTTGACTGATAGTGACCTGTTCGTTGCAACAAATTGATAAGCAATGCTTTCTTATAATGCCAA
CTTTGTACAAGAAAGTTGGCAACGCTCCCCAATGATCGTTGCCATTATCATAAGGTGAACTACTTCCGCC
GCTCCAGGCACAGCATCCATTGCCATTTTGACCCACGGAGCTCTCCCGCAGCATGGCCTGCAGGTGATTA
ATGTAGTTGATGGCAATCCTCAAACTCTCGATTTTGGAGTACTTTTTCCCATTTGGCTTGGATATGGGTA
GCTTGGAGCGCAGTAAGTCAAAGGCTCGGTTCATGTCCCGCATCCTGGTTCTTTCCCGATCGCAGGCGGT
GCGTCTATAGTCCTTCTCCATTTGCAGCGCCTTCTCCCGCCAGGCGGGATTGTGCTCTTTGGCGATGTCC
ACCTCAGTGCTATTGGCTATACTACCGCCGCTATAGCTCATATACATGGGCGGAGGTACCAGCTCACTGG
GTTTGTTGCATTCCAAGCCCACTGGCGAACCGGTGGCCACCTGGCCAGCATGCCACATCGACACCGGCTG
AGGTATAACGCTATATGTGGGTGGCAACAGACCCATATTGTGCGCTTCCTTCTCGTAGCCACCCATCACG
CTGGGTGAGTAGCTATGCGGATGAGTTGGCGCATATGCCAGCAAGCCTGCTCCATCCGCGGTTAGGGTGT
AGTTGAGACTAA
