[The description below was written by a language model from this plasmid's Addgene catalogue record.]
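Description:
KHBD00045 is a Gateway clone built in the pDONR221 backbone (Invitrogen) that carries the open reading frame of the Drosophila melanogaster gene CG12952, also known as sage (salivary gland-expressed bHLH), which encodes a basic helix-loop-helix transcription factor. The insert is about 804 bp in a backbone recorded as roughly 2.5 kb without insert. The plasmid is maintained in standard E. coli cloning strains as a high-copy plasmid under kanamycin selection. The catalogue lists the vector type as a Gateway donor vector. Because the ORF was introduced by Gateway cloning, the resulting plasmid functions as an entry clone: the insert would normally be flanked by recombination sites that allow transfer into compatible destination vectors. No feature table is provided, so those sites are inferred from the backbone rather than documented here. M13 forward and reverse primer sites flank the insert for sequence verification.

pDONR221-type vectors are shuttle intermediates rather than expression constructs, and the record lists no promoter, tag or reporter, so expression of sage depends on the destination vector chosen. The depositor notes that ORFs in this collection were cloned open-ended, without a stop codon. This allows in-frame C-terminal fusions to tags or functional domains supplied by the destination vector, and it means a downstream stop codon must come from that vector. The clone belongs to a collection of fly ORFs associated with work on automated protein-DNA interaction screening of Drosophila regulatory elements. Its expected use is therefore as a source clone for moving the sage coding sequence into vectors for such assays or for other expression studies.
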