Addgene plasmid #34207: KHBD00045
Depositing lab: Bart Deplancke. Depositing organization: Swiss Federal Institute of Technology (EPFL). Publication: Automated protein-DNA interaction screening of Drosophila regulatory elements. Korneel Hens, Jean-Daniel Feuz, Alina Isakova, Antonina Lagovitina, Andreas Massouras, Julien Bryois, Patrick Callaerts, Susan E. Celniker, Bart Deplancke. Nat Methods. 2011 Oct 30;8(12):1065-70. 10.1038/nmeth.1763 PubMed 22037703.
Backbone
  Vector backbone: pDONR221
  Backbone manufacturer: Invitrogen
  Backbone size w/o insert (bp): 2536
  Vector type: Gateway Donor Vector
Growth in bacteria
  Bacterial resistance: Kanamycin, 50 μg/mL
  Growth temperature: 37°C
  Growth strain: DH5alpha
  Copy number: High Copy
Gene/Insert
  Gene/Insert name: CG12952 (alt names: FBgn0037672; sage; salivary gland-expressed bHLH)
  Species: D. melanogaster (fly)
  Insert size (bp): 804
  Entrez Gene: sage (a.k.a. Dmel_CG12952, CG12952, Dmel\CG12952, Sage, bHLHc7)
  Cloning method: Gateway Cloning
  Sequencing primers: 5′ M13F; 3′ M13R
Terms and licenses: Academic/Nonprofit Terms; Industry Terms: Not Available to Industry
Depositor comments: Please note that the ORFs in this collection were cloned open-ended (without a stop codon).
How to cite: KHBD00045 was a gift from Bart Deplancke (Addgene plasmid # 34207 ; http://n2t.net/addgene:34207 ; RRID:Addgene_34207)
